>Addgene plasmid #133359 | BII-Sh-PnGW | addgene full sequence | sequence record 267394 | Addgene NGS Result
TTGTGAGCGGATAACAATTTCACACAGGAAACAGCTATGACCATGATTACGCCAAGCGCGCCCGCCGGGT
AACTCACGGGGTATCCATGTCCATTTCTGCGGCATCCAGCCAGGATACCCGTCCTCGCTGACGTAATATC
CCAGCGCCGCACCGCTGTCATTAATCTGCACACCGGCACGGCAGTTCCGGCTGTCGCCGGTATTGTTCGG
GTTGCTGATGCGCTTCGGGCTGACCATCCGGAACTGTGTCCGGAAAAGCCGCGACGAACTGGTATCCCAG
GTGGCCTGAACGAACAGTTCACCGTTAAAGGCGTGCATGGCCACACCTTCCCGAATCATCATGGTAAACG
TGCGTTTTCGCTCAACGTCAATGCAGCAGCAGTCATCCTCGGCAAACTCTTTCCATGCCGCTTCAACCTC
GCGGGAAAAGGCACGGGCTTCTTCCTCCCCGATGCCCAGATAGCGCCAGCTTGGGCGATGACTGAGCCGG
AAAAAAGACCCGACGATATGATCCTGATGCAGCTAGATTAACCCTAGAAAGATAGTCTGCGTAAAATTGA
CGCATGCATTCTTGAAATATTGCTCTCTCTTTCTAAATAGCGCGAATCCGTCGCTGTGCATTTAGGACAT
CTCAGTCGCCGCTTGGAGCTCCCGTGAGGCGTGCTTGTCAATGCGGTAAGTGTCACTGATTTTGAACTAT
AACGACCGCGTGAGTCAAAATGACGCATGATTATCTTTTACGTGACTTTTAAGATTTAACTCATACGATA
ATTATATTGTTATTTCATGTTCTACTTACGTGATAACTTATTATATATATATTTTCTTGTTATAGATCCA
CTAGTTCTAGAGGGACAGCCCCCCCCCAAAGCCCCCAGGGATGTAATTACGTCCCTCCCCCGCTAGGGGG
CAGCAGCGAGCCGCCCGGGGCTCCGCTCCGGTCCGGCGCTCCCCCCGCATCCCCGAGCCGGCAGCGTGCG
GGGACAGCCCGGGCACGGGGAAGGTGGCACGGGATCGCTTTCCTCTGAACGCTTCTCGCTGCTCTTTGAG
CCTGCAGACACCTGGGGGGATACGGGGAAAAGGCCTCCAGGGCCGCCCCTTCACCGAGGGCCTATTTCCC
ATGATTCCTTCATATTTGCATATACGATACAAGGCTGTTAGAGAGATAATTGGAATTAATTTGACTGTAA
ACACAAAGATATTAGTACAAAATACGTGACGTAGAAAGTAATAATTTCTTGGGTAGTTTGCAGTTTTAAA
ATTATGTTTTAAAATGGACTATCATATGCTTACCGTAACTTGAAAGTATTTCGATTTCTTGGCTTTATAT
ATCTTGTGGAAAGGACGAAACACCGGGAGACGCTCGACCCGTCTCGTTTTTGCCTCCAAGGCCTGCAGGA
GTCAATGGGAAAAACCCATTGGAGCCAAGTACACTGACTCAATAGGGACTTTCCATTGGGTTTTGCCCAG
TACATAAGGTCAATAGGGGGTGAGTCAACAGGAAAGTCCCATTGGAGCCAAGTACATTGAGTCAATAGGG
ACTTTCCAATGGGTTTTGCCCAGTACATAAGGTCAATGGGAGGTAAGCCAATGGGTTTTTCCCATTACTG
ACATGTATACTGAGTCATTAGGGACTTTCCAATGGGTTTTGCCCAGTACATAAGGTCAATAGGGGTGAAT
CAACAGGAAAGTCCCATTGGAGCCAAGTACACTGAGTCAATAGGGACTTTCCATTGGGTTTTGCCCAGTA
CAAAAGGTCAATAGGGGGTGAGTCAATGGGTTTTTCCCATTATTGGCACATACATAAGGTCAATAGGGGT
GACTAGTGGAGAAGAGCATGCTTGAGGGCTGAGTGCCCCTCAGTGGGCAGAGAGCACATGGCCCACAGTC
CCTGAGAAGTTGGGGGGAGGGGTGGGCAATTGAACTGGTGCCTAGAGAAGGTGGGGCTTGGGTAAACTGG
GAAAGTGATGTGGTGTACTGGCTCCACCTTTTTCCCCAGGGTGGGGGAGAACCATATATAAGTGCAGTAG
TCTCTGTGAACATTCGGTTTAGTGAACCTGCAGGTCGGCCGCCACGACCGGTGCCACCATGACTGAATAC
AAACCAACTGTTCGCCTGGCAACTCGTGATGATGTTCCACGTGCAGTTCGCACCCTGGCTGCTGCATTTG
CTGACTACCCTGCAACCCGTCACACTGTGGACCCAGACCGCCACATTGAACGTGTGACTGAACTGCAGGA
GCTGTTCCTGACCCGTGTGGGCCTGGACATTGGCAAAGTGTGGGTGGCAGATGATGGTGCTGCTGTGGCA
GTGTGGACCACCCCTGAATCTGTTGAAGCTGGTGCAGTGTTTGCTGAGATTGGCCCACGCATGGCAGAAC
TGTCTGGCAGCCGCCTGGCAGCACAACAGCAGATGGAAGGTCTGCTGGCACCACACCGCCCAAAAGAACC
TGCTTGGTTCCTGGCAACTGTGGGTGTGAGCCCTGACCACCAGGGTAAGGGCCTGGGCTCTGCAGTGGTG
CTGCCTGGTGTGGAAGCAGCTGAACGTGCAGGTGTGCCTGCTTTCCTGGAGACCTCAGCTCCACGCAACC
TGCCTTTCTATGAACGCCTGGGCTTCACTGTGACTGCTGATGTGGAAGTGCCAGAAGGCCCACGCACTTG
GTGCATGACTCGCAAACCAGGTGCTAGCCTTGGCTCCGGCGAGGGCAGGGGAAGTCTTCTAACATGCGGG
GACGTGGAGGAAAATCCCGGCCCACTCGGCTACCCCTACGACGTGCCCGACTACGCCAGCGGCATGGTGA
GCAAGGGCGAGGAGCTGTTCACCGGGGTGGTGCCCATCCTGGTCGAGCTGGACGGCGACGTAAACGGCCA
CAAGTTCAGCGTGTCCGGCGAGGGCGAGGGCGATGCCACCTACGGCAAGCTGACCCTGAAGTTCATCTGC
ACCACCGGCAAGCTGCCCGTGCCCTGGCCCACCCTCGTGACCACCTTCACCTACGGCGTGCAGTGCTTCG
CCCGCTACCCCGACCACATGAAGCAGCACGACTTCTTCAAGTCCGCCATGCCCGAAGGCTACGTCCAGGA
GCGCACCATCTTCTTCAAGGACGACGGCAACTACAAGACCCGCGCCGAGGTGAAGTTCGAGGGCGACACC
CTGGTGAACCGCATCGAGCTGAAGGGCATCGACTTCAAGGAGGACGGCAACATCCTGGGGCACAAGCTGG
AGTACAACTACAACAGCCACAAGGTCTATATCACCGCCGACAAGCAGAAGAACGGCATCAAGGTGAACTT
CAAGACCCGCCACAACATCGAGGACGGCAGCGTGCAGCTCGCCGACCACTACCAGCAGAACACCCCCATC
GGCGACGGCCCCGTGCTGCTGCCCGACAACCACTACCTGAGCACCCAGTCCGCCCTGAGCAAAGACCCCA
ACGAGAAGCGCGATCACATGGTCCTGCTGGAGTTCGTGACCGCCGCCGGGATCACTCTCGGCATGGACGA
GCTGTACAAGGGCCCCAAGAAGAAGCGCAAGGTGGGCGCCTAAGTACAAGTAAGAGTTCGCGTCTGGAAC
AATCAACCTCTGGATTACAAAATTTGTGAAAGATTGACTGGTATTCTTAACTATGTTGCTCCTTTTACGC
TATGTGGATACGCTGCTTTAATGCCTTTGTATCATGCTATTGCTTCCCGTATGGCTTTCATTTTCTCCTC
CTTGTATAAATCCTGGTTGCTGTCTCTTTATGAGGAGTTGTGGCCCGTTGTCAGGCAACGTGGCGTGGTG
TGCACTGTGTTTGCTGACGCAACCCCCACTGGTTGGGGCATTGCCACCACCTGTCAGCTCCTTTCCGGGA
CTTTCGCTTTCCCCCTCCCTATTGCCACGGCGGAACTCATCGCCGCCTGCCTTGCCCGCTGCTGGACAGG
GGCTCGGCTGTTGGGCACTGACAATTCCGTGGTGTTGTCGGGGAAGCTGACGTCCTTTCCATGGCTGCTC
GCCTGTGTTGCCACCTGGATTCTGCGCGGGACGTCCTTCTGCTACGTCCCTTCGGCCCTCAATCCAGCGG
ACCTTCCTTCCCGCGGCCTGCTGCCGGCTCTGCGGCCTCTTCCGCGTCTTCGCCTTCGCCCTCAGACGAG
TCGGATCTCCCTTTGGGCCGCCTCCCCGCCTGGAATTAATTCTGGCTAAGCACTTCGTGGCCGTCGATCG
TTTAAAGGGAGGTAGTGAGTCGAGATATCGATACTAGTGATCCAGACATGATAAGATACATTGATGAGTT
TGGACAAACCACAACTAGAATGCAGTGAAAAAAATGCTTTATTTGTGAAATTTGTGATGCTATTGCTTTA
TTTGTAACCATTATAAGCTGCAATAAACAAGTTAACAACAACAATTGCATTCATTTTATGTTTCAGGTTC
AGGGGGAGGTGTGGGAGGTTTTTTAAAGCAAGTAAAACCTCTACAAATGTGGTATGGCTGATTATGATCC
TCTAGAGGGACAGCCCCCCCCCAAAGCCCCCAGGGATGTAATTACGTCCCTCCCCCGCTAGGGGGCAGCA
GCGAGCCGCCCGGGGCTCCGCTCCGGTCCGGCGCTCCCCCCGCATCCCCGAGCCGGCAGCGTGCGGGGAC
AGCCCGGGCACGGGGAAGGTGGCACGGGATCGCTTTCCTCTGAACGCTTCTCGCTGCTCTTTGAGCCTGC
AGACACCTGGGGGGATACGGGGAAAAAGCCATACCAATGGAGCTCACGGGGACAGCCCCCCCCCAAAGCC
CCCAGGGATGTAATTACGTCCCTCCCCCGCTAGGGGGCAGCAGCGAGCCGCCCGGGGCTCCGCTCCGGTC
CGGCGCTCCCCCCGCATCCCCGAGCCGGCAGCGTGCGGGGACAGCCCGGGCACGGGGAAGGTGGCACGGG
ATCGCTTTCCTCTGAACGCTTCTCGCTGCTCTTTGAGCCTGCAGACACCTGGGGGGATACGGGGAAAAAG
AATTCGATAAAAGTTTTGTTACTTTATAGAAGAAATTTTGAGTTTTTGTTTTTTTTAATAAATAAATAAA
CATAAATAAATTGTTTGTTGAATTTATTATTAGTATGTAAGTGTAAATATAATAAAACTTAATATCTATT
CAAATTAATAAATAAACCTCGATATACAGACCGATAAAACACATGCGTCAATTTTACACATGATTATCTT
TAACGTACGTCACAATATGATTATCTTTCTAGGGTTAATCTAGCTGCGTGTTCTGCAGCGTGTCGAGCAT
CTTCATCTGCTCCATCACGCTGTAAAACACATTTGCACCGCGAGTCTGCCCGTCCTCCACGGGTTCAAAA
ACGTGAATGAACGAGGCGCGCTCACTGGCCGTCGTTTTACAACGTCGTGACTGGGAAAACCCTGGCGTTA
CCCAACTTAATCGCCTTGCAGCACATCCCCCTTTCGCCAGCTGGCGTAATAGCGAAGAGGCCCGCACCGA
TCGCCCTTCCCAACAGTTGCGCAGCCTGAATGGCGAATGGG
[124 nt withheld, positions 5502-5625]
C
[91 nt withheld, positions 5627-5717]
A
[49 nt withheld, positions 5719-5767]
CCTTTGACGTTGGAGTCCACGTTCTTT
[37 nt withheld, positions 5795-5831]
ACCCTATCTCGGTCTATTCTTTTGATTTATAAGGGATTTTGCCGATTTCGGCCTATTGGTTAAAAAATGA
GCTGATTTAACAAAAATTTAACGCGAATTTTAACAAAATATTAACGCTTACAATTTAGGTGGCACTTTTC
GGGGAAATGTGCGCGGAACCCCTATTTGTTTATTTTTCTAAATACATTCAAATATGTATCCGCTCATGAG
ACAATAACCCTGATAAATGCTTCAATAATATTGAAAAAGGAAGAGTATGAGTATTCAACATTTCCGTGTC
GCCCTTATTCCCTTTTTTGCGGCATTTTGCCTTCCTGTTTTTGCTCACCCAGAAACGCTGGTGAAAGTAA
AAGATGCTGAAGATCAGTTGGGTGCACGAGTGGGTTACATCGAACTGGATCTCAACAGCGGTAAGATCCT
TGAGAGTTTTCGCCCCGAAGAACGTTTTCCAATGATGAGCACTTTTAAAGTTCTGCTATGTGGCGCGGTA
TTATCCCGTATTGACGCCGGGCAAGAGCAACTCGGTCGCCGCATACACTATTCTCAGAATGACTTGGTTG
AGTACTCACCAGTCACAGAAAAGCATCTTACGGATGGCATGACAGTAAGAGAATTATGCAGTGCTGCCAT
AACCATGAGTGATAACACTGCGGCCAACTTACTTCTGACAACGATCGGAGGACCGAAGGAGCTAACCGCT
TTTTTGCACAACATGGGGGATCATGTAACTCGCCTTGATCGTTGGGAACCGGAGCTGAATGAAGCCATAC
CAAACGACGAGCGTGACACCACGATGCCTGTAGCAATGGCAACAACGTTGCGCAAACTATTAACTGGCGA
ACTACTTACTCTAGCTTCCCGGCAACAATTAATAGACTGGATGGAGGCGGATAAAGTTGCAGGACCACTT
CTGCGCTCGGCCCTTCCGGCTGGCTGGTTTATTGCTGATAAATCTGGAGCCGGTGAGCGTGGGTCTCGCG
GTATCATTGCAGCACTGGGGCCAGATGGTAAGCCCTCCCGTATCGTAGTTATCTACACGACGGGGAGTCA
GGCAACTATGGATGAACGAAATAGACAGATCGCTGAGATAGGTGCCTCACTGATTAAGCATTGGTAACTG
TCAGACCAAGTTTACTCATATATACTTTAGATTGATTTAAAACTTCATTTTTAATTTAAAAGGATCTAGG
TGAAGATCCTTTTTGATAATCTCATGACCAAAATCCCTTAACGTGAGTTTTCGTTCCACTGAGCGTCAGA
CCCCGTAGAAAAGATCAAAGGATCTTCTTGAGATCCTTTTTTTCTGCGCGTAATCTGCTGCTTGCAAACA
AAAAAACCACCGCTACCAGCGGTGGTTTGTTTGCCGGATCAAGAGCTACCAACTCTTTTTCCGAAGGTAA
CTGGCTTCAGCAGAGCGCAGATACCAAATACTGTTCTTCTAGTGTAGCCGTAGTTAGGCCACCACTTCAA
GAACTCTGTAGCACCGCCTACATACCTCGCTCTGCTAATCCTGTTACCAGTGGCTGCTGCCAGTGGCGAT
AAGTCGTGTCTTACCGGGTTGGACTCAAGACGATAGTTACCGGATAAGGCGCAGCGGTCGGGCTGAACGG
GGGGTTCGTGCACACAGCCCAGCTTGGAGCGAACGACCTACACCGAACTGAGATACCTACAGCGTGAGCT
ATGAGAAAGCGCCACGCTTCCCGAAGGGAGAAAGGCGGACAGGTATCCGGTAAGCGGCAGGGTCGGAACA
GGAGAGCGCACGAGGGAGCTTCCAGGGGGAAACGCCTGGTATCTTTATAGTCCTGTCGGGTTTCGCCACC
TCTGACTTGAGCGTCGATTTTTGTGATGCTCGTCAGGGGGGCGGAGCCTATGGAAAAACGCCAGCAACGC
GGCCTTTTTACGGTTCCTGGCCTTTTGCTGGCCTTTTGCTCACATGTTCTTTCCTGCGTTATCCCCTGAT
TCTGTGGATAACCGTATTACCGCCTTTGAGTGAGCTGATACCGCTCGCCGCAGCCGAACGACCGAGCGCA
GCGAGTCAGTGAGCGAGGAAGCGGAAGAGCGCCCAATACGCAAACCGCCTCTCCCCGCGCGTTGGCCGAT
TCATTAATGCAGCTGGCACGACAGGTTTCCCGACTGGAAAGCGGGCAGTGAGCGCAACGCAATTAATGTG
AGTTAGCTCACTCATTAGGCACCCCAGGCTTTACACTTTATGCTTCCGGCTCGTATGTTGTGTGGAA
Features (pLannotate 1.2.2; 21 found; start..end, strand, type, name):
      1..17      +  protein_bind   lac operator: The lac repressor binds to the lac operator to inhibit transcription in E. coli. This inhibition can be relieved by adding lactose or isopropyl-β-D-thiogalactopyranoside (IPTG). lac repressor encoded by lacI
     55..522     -  CDS            B (fragment): PORTL_LAMBD - Experimental evidence at protein level: Swiss-Prot protein existence level 1. Forms the portal vertex of the capsid (PubMed:6228056, PubMed:6232391). This portal plays critical roles in head assembly, genome packaging, neck/tail attachment, and genome ejection (Probable). The portal protein multimerizes as a single ring-shaped homododecamer arranged around a central channel (PubMed:6232391). Binds to the terminase subunits to form the packaging machine (PubMed:7799432). From Escherichia phage lambda (Bacteriophage lambda).
    835..852     -  misc_feature   MCS (fragment): pBluescript multiple cloning site
   1106..1346    +  promoter       U6 promoter: RNA polymerase III promoter for human U6 snRNA
   1415..1498    +  promoter       mCMV promoter (fragment): mouse cytomegalovirus (CMV) immediate early promoter
   1615..1822    +  promoter       mCMV promoter (fragment): mouse cytomegalovirus (CMV) immediate early promoter
   2089..2685    +  CDS            pac: PUAC_STRAD - Protein predicted: Swiss-Prot protein existence level 4. Detoxification of puromycin. From Streptomyces alboniger.
   2701..2753    +  CDS            T2A (fragment): 2A peptide from Thosea asigna virus capsid protein Eukaryotic ribosomes fail to insert a peptide bond between the Gly and Pro residues, yielding separate polypeptides.
   2794..3510    +  CDS            Emerald: Emerald is a basic (constitutively fluorescent) green fluorescent protein published in 1998, derived from Aequorea victoria. It is reported to be a very rapidly-maturing weak dimer.
   3571..4159    +  misc_feature   WPRE: woodchuck hepatitis virus posttranscriptional regulatory element
   4239..4373    -  polyA_signal   SV40 poly(A) signal: SV40 polyadenylation signal
   4396..4479    -  CDS            large T antigen (fragment): large T antigen from SV40 (simian virus 40)
   5221..5340    -  CDS            B (fragment): PORTL_LAMBD - Experimental evidence at protein level: Swiss-Prot protein existence level 1. Forms the portal vertex of the capsid (PubMed:6228056, PubMed:6232391). This portal plays critical roles in head assembly, genome packaging, neck/tail attachment, and genome ejection (Probable). The portal protein multimerizes as a single ring-shaped homododecamer arranged around a central channel (PubMed:6232391). Binds to the terminase subunits to form the packaging machine (PubMed:7799432). From Escherichia phage lambda (Bacteriophage lambda).
   5342..5497    +  CDS            lacZα (fragment): LacZα fragment of β-galactosidase; lacZ fragment
   5502..5930    +  rep_origin     f1 ori (sequence partly withheld): f1 bacteriophage origin of replication; arrow indicates direction of (+) strand synthesis
   5983..6087    +  promoter       AmpR promoter: bla
   6088..6948    +  CDS            AmpR: β-lactamase; bla; confers resistance to ampicillin, carbenicillin, and related antibiotics
   7119..7707    +  rep_origin     ori: high-copy-number ColE1/pMB1/pBR322/pUC origin of replication
   7890..7982    +  CDS            lacI (fragment): lac repressor; lacI; The lac repressor binds to the lac operator to inhibit transcription in E. coli. This inhibition can be relieved by adding lactose or isopropyl-β-D-thiogalactopyranoside (IPTG).
   7995..8016    +  protein_bind   CAP binding site: CAP binding activates transcription in the presence of cAMP. E. coli catabolite activator protein
   8031..8061    +  promoter       lac promoter: promoter for the E. coli lac operon
