[The description below was written by a language model from this plasmid's Addgene catalogue record and pLannotate feature annotations shown in this document.]
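Description:
BII-Sh-PnGW is an 8,068-nt mammalian expression plasmid designed as a piggyBac transposon vector for shRNA-mediated knockdown with a co-expressed nuclear GFP marker. It sits on a pBluescript-like bacterial backbone carrying a high-copy ColE1/pUC origin, an f1 origin, the AmpR (β-lactamase) gene for ampicillin selection, and remnants of the lac promoter/operator and lacZα region. The catalogue describes it as a piggyBac vector, but the automated annotation does not call the transposon terminal repeats, so their positions cannot be given from the feature table. Short fragments matching the phage lambda portal protein gene flank the cargo region and are probably stuffer or spacer sequence, although the record does not explain them.

The payload has two transcription units. A human U6 RNA polymerase III promoter drives the shRNA. The short sequence recorded in the shRNA field appears to be a placeholder cloning site rather than a gene-targeting hairpin, though the record names no target and does not state this explicitly. Downstream, a Pol II promoter listed as a CMV enhancer joined to a CpG-free human EF1α promoter (the annotation detects mouse CMV fragments here) drives a single open reading frame: the puromycin N-acetyltransferase gene (pac), a T2A ribosome-skipping peptide, and an Emerald-type GFP described in the catalogue as HA-tagged and carrying a nuclear localisation signal. A WPRE follows to enhance transcript expression. An SV40 polyadenylation signal lies nearby but is annotated on the opposite strand.

When supplied with piggyBac transposase, the cassette should integrate stably into the genome, allowing puromycin selection and identification of knockdown cells by nuclear green fluorescence.
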