Addgene plasmid #133359: BII-Sh-PnGW
Purpose: Piggybac vector for shRNA-mediated knockdown, co-expressed with GFP-NLS
Depositing lab: Blair Madison. Depositing organization: Washington University in Saint Louis. Publication: The oncogenic function of PLAGL2 is mediated via ASCL2 and IGF2 and a Wnt-independent mechanism in colorectal cancer. Fischer AD, Veronese-Paniagua DA, Swaminathan S, Kashima H, Rubin DC, Madison BB. Am J Physiol Gastrointest Liver Physiol. 2023 Jun 13. doi: 10.1152/ajpgi.00058.2022. PubMed 37310750.
Backbone
  Vector backbone: BII-sh-PnGW
  Backbone manufacturer: Madison Lab
  Vector type: Mammalian Expression
  Selectable markers: Puromycin
Growth in bacteria
  Bacterial resistance: Ampicillin, 100 μg/mL
  Growth temperature: 37°C
  Growth strain: DH5alpha
  Copy number: High Copy
Gene/Insert
  Gene/Insert name: GFP-NLS
  gRNA/shRNA sequence: GGAGACGCTCGACCCGTCTCG
  Species: Other
  Mutation: N/A
  Promoter: CMV enhancer and hEf1a (CpG free)
  Tag / fusion protein: HA-tagged GFP (N terminal on insert)
  Cloning method: Restriction Enzyme; 5′ cloning site Unknown (unknown if destroyed)
Terms and licenses: Academic/Nonprofit Terms; Industry Terms: Not Available to Industry
Depositor comments: Please visit https://doi.org/10.1101/2020.10.14.339531 for bioRxiv preprint.
How to cite: BII-Sh-PnGW was a gift from Blair Madison (Addgene plasmid # 133359 ; http://n2t.net/addgene:133359 ; RRID:Addgene_133359)
